>Addgene plasmid #20936 | pcDNA3-myc3-L11 | addgene partial sequence | sequence record 26719 | 20936 with BGH-rev
CTATAGAATAGGGCCCTCTAGAAACGGGAATTTA
[531 nt withheld, positions 35-565]
GAATTCCAGATCTTCCTCTGAGATGAGCTTTTGCTCTAATTCCAGATCTTCCTCTGAGATGAGCTTTTGC
TCTAATTCCAGATCTTCCTCTGAGATGAGCTTTTGCTCCATAGCTTGGGTCTCCCTATAGTGAGTCGTAT
TAATTTCGATAAGCCAGTAAGCAGTGGGTTCTCTAGTTAGCCAGAGAGCTCTGCTTATATAGACCTCCCA
CCGTACACGCCTACCGCCCATTTGCGTCAATGGGGCGGAGTTGTTACGACATTTTGGAAAGTCCCGTTGA
TTTTGGTGCCAAAACAAACTCCCATTGACGTCAATGGGGTGGAGACTTGGAAATCCCCGTGAGTCAAACC
GCTAT
