>Addgene plasmid #20936 | pcDNA3-myc3-L11 | addgene partial sequence | sequence record 26720 | 20936 with CMV-F
AGCTCTCTGGCTAACTAGAGAACCCACTGCTTACTGGCTTATCGAAATTAATACGACTCACTATAGGGAG
ACCCAAGCTATGGAGCAAAAGCTCATCTCAGAGGAAGATCTGGAATTAGAGCAAAAGCTCATCTCAGAGG
AAGATCTGGAATTAGAGCAAAAGCTCATCTCAGAGGAAGATCTGGAATTC
[531 nt withheld, positions 191-721]
TAAATTCCCN
