[The description below was written by a language model from this plasmid's Addgene catalogue record.]
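Description:
pcDNA3-myc3-L11 is a mammalian expression plasmid built on the Invitrogen pcDNA3 backbone (about 5.4 kb without insert) that carries the human ribosomal protein L11 coding sequence (RPL11, also called uL5), an insert of roughly 500 bp. The backbone supplies a triple myc epitope (myc3) fused to the N terminus of L11, so the expressed protein can be detected or immunoprecipitated with anti-myc antibodies without needing an L11-specific reagent. The insert was placed by restriction cloning, with the 5′ junction site destroyed in the process and an ApaI site retained at the 3′ end. T7 and SP6 primer sites flank the cloning region and are the recorded sequencing primers. The plasmid is propagated in E. coli under ampicillin selection, and G418 is listed as the selectable marker for mammalian cells, allowing stable lines to be derived as well as transient transfection. The record does not explicitly name the promoter or provide a feature table. Standard pcDNA3 drives inserts from the CMV immediate-early promoter with a bovine growth hormone polyadenylation signal, and carries a neomycin resistance cassette, which is consistent with the G418 entry.

The associated publication concerns L11 as a negative regulator of the oncoprotein MDM2 and as a mediator of a p53-dependent checkpoint triggered by ribosomal stress. The construct is therefore suited to overexpressing tagged L11 in cultured mammalian cells to examine its interaction with MDM2, its effects on p53 stabilisation and activity, and related questions linking ribosome biogenesis to cell-cycle control.
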