Addgene plasmid #20936: pcDNA3-myc3-L11
Depositing lab: Yue Xiong. Depositing organization: University of North Carolina at Chapel Hill. Publication: Ribosomal protein L11 negatively regulates oncoprotein MDM2 and mediates a p53-dependent ribosomal-stress checkpoint pathway. Zhang Y, Wolf GW, Bhat K, Jin A, Allio T, Burkhart WA, Xiong Y. Mol Cell Biol. 2003 Dec . 23(23):8902-12. 10.1128/MCB.23.23.8902-8912.2003 PubMed 14612427.
Backbone
  Vector backbone: pcDNA3
  Backbone manufacturer: Invitrogen
  Backbone size w/o insert (bp): 5437
  Vector type: Mammalian Expression
  Selectable markers: G418
Growth in bacteria
  Bacterial resistance: Ampicillin, 100 μg/mL
  Growth temperature: 37°C
  Growth strain: DH5alpha
  Copy number: Unknown
Gene/Insert
  Gene/Insert name: Ribosomal protein L11 (alt names: RPL11; L11)
  Species: H. sapiens (human)
  Insert size (bp): 500
  GenBank ID: NM_000975
  Entrez Gene: RPL11 (a.k.a. DBA7, GIG34, L11, uL5)
  Tag / fusion protein: myc3 (N terminal on backbone)
  Cloning method: Restriction Enzyme; 5′ cloning site Bgl2/EcoRI (destroyed during cloning); 3′ cloning site ApaI (not destroyed)
  Sequencing primers: 5′ T7; 3′ SP6
Terms and licenses: Academic/Nonprofit Terms; Industry Terms: Not Available to Industry
How to cite: pcDNA3-myc3-L11 was a gift from Yue Xiong (Addgene plasmid # 20936 ; http://n2t.net/addgene:20936 ; RRID:Addgene_20936)
